Addgene plasmid #145894: pAc5.1B-lambdaN-HA-DmCCR4_A
Purpose: Insect Expression of DmCCR4
Depositing lab: Elisa Izaurralde. Depositing organization: Max Planck Institute for Developmental Biology. Publication: The silencing domain of GW182 interacts with PABPC1 to promote translational repression and degradation of microRNA targets and is required for target release. Zekri L, Huntzinger E, Heimstadt S, Izaurralde E. Mol Cell Biol. 2009 Dec;29(23):6220-31. doi: 10.1128/MCB.01081-09. Epub 2009 Sep 21. PubMed 19797087.
Backbone
  Vector backbone: Unknown
  Vector type: Insect Expression
Growth in bacteria
  Bacterial resistance: Ampicillin, 100 μg/mL
  Growth temperature: 37°C
  Growth strain: DH5alpha
  Copy number: Low Copy
Gene/Insert
  Gene/Insert name: DmCCR4 (alt names: twin; CG31137)
  Species: D. melanogaster (fly)
  Mutation: The following variations comprises from our S2 cell-line: 4 silent mutations compared to the sequence given by NCBI: NM_170129.2;
  Entrez Gene: twin (a.k.a. Dmel_CG31137, BEST:GH20274, CCR4, CG17741, CG31137, CG5534, CT39331, Ccr4, Dmel\CG31137, Twin, ccr4, twn)
  Cloning method: Unknown
Terms and licenses: Academic/Nonprofit Terms; Industry Terms: Not Available to Industry
Depositor comments: Plasmids from this collection were made available to the research community and donated after the lab closed. Please note that the sequence provided by the depositing laboratory may be theoretical/predicted or based on Sanger sequencing results. There may be discrepancies between sequencing results obtained by Addgene and the depositor sequence. If an Addgene verified sequence is not available, please contact before placing your order to request that our lab fully sequence the plasmid.
How to cite: pAc5.1B-lambdaN-HA-DmCCR4_A was a gift from Elisa Izaurralde (Addgene plasmid # 145894 ; http://n2t.net/addgene:145894 ; RRID:Addgene_145894)
