[The description below was written by a language model from this plasmid's Addgene catalogue record and pLannotate feature annotations shown in this document.]
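Description:
pAc5.1B-lambdaN-HA-DmCCR4_A is a 7.1 kb insect expression plasmid for producing a tagged form of the Drosophila melanogaster deadenylase CCR4 (the twin gene, CG31137) in fly cells. The catalogue lists the backbone as unknown, although the name points to a pAc5.1-type vector, and the annotated layout fits this. A Drosophila actin 5C (Ac5) promoter drives constitutive expression, followed by an SV40 polyadenylation signal. For propagation in E. coli the plasmid carries a ColE1/pUC-type origin and a beta-lactamase gene with its own promoter, giving ampicillin selection. The repository describes it as low copy, even though the origin is annotated as a high-copy type. Short fragments annotated as tetracycline resistance and SV40 large T antigen appear to be non-functional backbone remnants.

The open reading frame begins with a short fragment of the bacteriophage lambda N protein, followed by an HA epitope (annotated as a partial match to a 3xHA tag, so probably a single copy) and then the CCR4 coding sequence. The annotation tool labelled this insert by homology to mouse Cnot6l, the mammalian CCR4-type catalytic subunit of the CCR4-NOT complex, but the record identifies it as the fly gene. It was cloned from S2 cells and carries four silent differences from the reference transcript. A V5 tag lies downstream, but the record does not show whether it is read in frame with the insert. The lambda N peptide binds boxB RNA hairpins, so fusions of this kind are generally used in tethering assays, in which the protein is recruited to a boxB-containing reporter mRNA to test its effect on translation, deadenylation or decay. The HA tag allows detection or immunoprecipitation. The associated publication concerns microRNA-mediated repression and mRNA degradation.
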