Features (pLannotate 1.2.2; 11 found; start..end, strand, type, name):
     56..2568    +  promoter       Ac5 promoter: Drosophila melanogaster actin 5C promoter
   2588..2653    +  CDS            N (fragment): REGN_LAMBD - Experimental evidence at protein level: Swiss-Prot protein existence level 1. Plays a role as a transcriptional antitermination factor that allows the virus to initiate its lytic phase. Activates expression of the delayed viral early genes by modifying host RNA polymerase (RNAP) into a form that is resistant to termination signals. This antitermination function requires the host NusA protein which serves to stabilize the interaction between antitermination protein N and host RNA polymerase. From Escherichia phage lambda (Bacteriophage lambda).
   2678..2704    +  CDS            3xHA (fragment): three tandem HA epitope tags
   2750..4372    +  CDS            Cnot6l: CNO6L_MOUSE - Experimental evidence at protein level: Swiss-Prot protein existence level 1. Poly(A) nuclease with 3'-5' RNase activity. Catalytic component of the CCR4-NOT complex which is one of the major cellular mRNA deadenylases and is linked to various cellular processes including bulk mRNA degradation, miRNA-mediated repression, translational repression during translational initiation and general transcription regulation. Additional complex functions may be a consequence of its influence on mRNA expression. Involved in mRNA decay mediated by the major-protein-coding determinant of instab
   4398..4439    +  CDS            V5 tag: epitope tag from simian virus 5
   4539..4673    -  polyA_signal   SV40 poly(A) signal: SV40 polyadenylation signal
   4696..4780    -  CDS            large T antigen (fragment): large T antigen from SV40 (simian virus 40)
   4781..5251    +  CDS            TcR (fragment): tetracycline efflux protein; tet; confers resistance to tetracycline
   5295..5883    -  rep_origin     ori: high-copy-number ColE1/pMB1/pBR322/pUC origin of replication
   6054..6914    -  CDS            AmpR: β-lactamase; bla; confers resistance to ampicillin, carbenicillin, and related antibiotics
   6915..7019    -  promoter       AmpR promoter: bla
>Addgene plasmid #145894 | pAc5.1B-lambdaN-HA-DmCCR4_A | depositor full sequence | sequence record 288339 | Full Sequence
CTTCAAGGAATTAATTCTATATTCTAAAAACACAAATGATACTTCTAAAAAAAATCATGAATGGCATCAA
CTCTGAATCAAATCTTTGCAGATGCACCTACTTCTCATTTCCACTGTCACATCATTTTTCCAGATCTCGC
TGCCTGTTATGTGGCCCACAAACCAAGACACGTTTTATGGCCATTAAAGCTGGCTGATCGTCGCCAAACA
CCAAATACATATCAATATGTACATTCGAGAAAGAAGCGATCAAAGAAGCGTCTTCGGGCGAGTAGGAGAA
TGCGGAGGAGAAGGAGAACGAGCTGATCTAGTATCTCTCCACAATCCAATGCCAACTGACCAACTGGCCA
TATTCGGAGCAATTTGAAGCCAATTTCCATCGCCTGGCGATCGCTCCATTCTTGGCTATATGTTTTTCAC
CGTTCCCGGGGCCATTTTCAAAGACTCGTCGGTAAGATAAGATTGTGTCACTCGCTGTCTCTCTTCATTT
GTCGAAGAATGCTGAGGAATTTCGCGATGACGTCGGCGAGTATTTTGAAGAATGAGAATAATTTGTATTT
ATACGAAAATCAGTTAGTGGAATTTTCTACAAAAACATGTTATCTATAGATAATTTTGTTGCAAAATATG
TTGACTATGACAAAGATTGTATGTATATACCTTTAATGTATTCTCATTTTCTTATGTATTTATAATGGCA
ATGATGATACTGATGATATTTTAAGATGATGCCAGACCACAGGCTGATTTCTGCGTCTTTTGCCGAACGC
AGTGCATGTGCGGTTGTTGTTTTTTGGAATAGTTTCAATTTTCGGACTGTCCGCTTTGATTTCAGTTTCT
TGGCTTATTCAAAAAGCAAAGTAAAGCCAAAAAAGCGAGATGGCAATACCAAATGCGGCAAAACGGTAGT
GGAAGGAAAGGGGTGCGGGGCAGCGGAAGGAAGGGTGGGGCGGGGCGTGGCGGGGTCTGTGGCTGGGCGC
GACGTCACCGACGTTGGAGCCACTCCTTTGACCATGTGTGCGTGTGTGTATTATTCGTGTCTCGCCACTC
GCCGGTTGTTTTTTTCTTTTTATCTCGCTCTCTCTAGCGCCATCTCGTACGCATGCTCAACGCACCGCAT
GTTGCCGTGTCCTTTATGCGTCATTTTGGCTCGAAATAGGCAATTATTTAAACAAAGATTAGTCAACGAA
AACGCTAAAATAAATAAGTCTACAATATGGTTACTTATTGCCATGTGTGTGCAGCCAACGATAGCAACAA
AAGCAACAACACAGTGGCTTTCCCTCTTTCACTTTTTGTTTGCAAGCGCGTGCGAGCAAGACGGCACGAC
CGGCAAACGCAATTACGCTGACAAAGAGCAGACGAAGTTTTGGCCGAAAAACATCAAGGCGCCTGATACG
AATGCATTTGCAATAACAATTGCGATATTTAATATTGTTTATGAAGCTGTTTGACTTCAAAACACACAAA
AAAAAAAATAAAACAAATTATTTGAAAGAGAATTAGGAATCGGACAGCTTATCGTTACGGGCTAACAGCA
CACCGAGACGAAATAGCTTACCTGACGTCACAGCCTCTGGAAGAACTGCCGCCAAGCAGAGAGAGAGAGA
AAAAGAGGGAGAGCAGCTTAGACCGCATGTGCTTGTGTGTGAGGCGTCTCTCTCTTCGTCTCCTGTTTGC
GCAAACGCATAGACTGCACTGAGAAAATCGATTACCTATTTTTTATGAATGAATATTTGCACTATTACTA
TTCAAAACTATTAAGATAGCAATCACATTCAATAGCCAAATACTATACCACCTGAGCGATGCAACGAAAT
GATCAATTTGAGCAAAAATGCTGCATATTTAGGACGGCATCATTATAGAAATGCTTCTTGCTGTGTACTT
TTCTCTCGTCTGGCAGCTGTTTCGCCGTTATTGTTAAAACCGGCTTAAGTTAGGTGTGTTTTCTACGACT
AGTGATGCCCCTACTAGAAGATGTGTGTTGCACAAATGTCCCTGAATAACCAATTTGAAGTGCAGATAGC
AGTAAACGTAAGCTAATATGAATATTATTTAACTGTAATGTTTTAATATCGCTGGACATTACTAATAAAC
CCACTATAAACACATGTACATATGTATGTTTTGGCATACAATGAGTAGTTGGGGAAAAAATGTGTAAAAG
CACCGTGACCATCACAGCATAAAGATAACCAGCTGAAGTATCGAATATGAGTAACCCCCAAATTGAATCA
CATGCCGCAACTGATAGGACCCATGGAAGTACACTCTTCATGGCGATATACAAGACACACACAAGCACGA
ACACCCAGTTGCGGAGGAAATTCTCCGTAAATGAAAACCCAATCGGCGAACAATTCATACCCATATATGG
TAAAAGTTTTGAACGCGACTTGAGAGCGGAGAGCATTGCGGCTGATAAGGTTTTAGCGCTAAGCGGGCTT
TATAAAACGGGCTGCGGGACCAGTTTTCATATCACTACCGTTTGAGTTCTTGTGCTGTGTGGATACTCCT
CCCGACACAAAGCCGCTCCATCAGCCAGCAGTCGTCTAATCCAGAGACCCCGGATCGGGGTACCAACATG
GACGCACAAACACGACGACGTGAGCGTCGCGCTGAGAAACAAGCTCAATGGAAAGCTGCAAACGGTGGAT
CTCCTCCACATATGGCTTACCCATACGATGTTCCAGATTACGCTCCTCCAAGCTTGATGAAAGGCAATCA
TTATAAAATGTCTCGTAACAAAGACAAATACGACAGCGCCAATCGGCGGCAGCAGATCTTTCTGTCGCAG
GAGGACATAGCTGCGGGCAAGAAGACGAACTGGAGTGGCCTAGAGATTACTGGCTGCGTCCGCAATATCA
GCCCGTCGCTGTGGGAATTTGAGCATCTAACCGCCCTCTACCTGAACGACAACCAGCTGCTGCGATTGCC
CGCAGACGTTGGCATGCTGACCAGCCTCCGAACTTTGGACCTGTCCAGCAATAAGCTAAGAAGTCTTCCC
GCAGAGCTCGGCGAGCTCATCCAGTTGCGGGAACTGTTGCTGAACAACAACTTTCTGCGCGTACTGCCTT
ACGAGATCGGCAAGCTGTTCCACCTCGTCATACTCGGCCTCATGGGCAATCCGCTGCAAAAGGAGTTCAT
GAACATCTACAACGAACCGAACGGCACGCAGAAACTGCTCACCTACATGCTGGACAACTTGTCATTTACC
GTGAATCCACCGCCCCAGAGGCCCTGGCTGCCACTGGCCAAGCCCAACAAAACGCGACCAGCCTGCATTT
TTACGGTCATGTGCTATAATGTGCTCTGCGACAAGTACGCGACGCGACAAATGTACGGATACTGTCCGTC
GTGGGCGCTATGCTGGGAGTACCGAAAAAAGTCGATTATCGACGAGATACGGCACTATGCAGCGGACATT
ATCAGTCTGCAGGAGATCGAAACGGAGCAATTCTATCACTTCTTCCTGCCGGAACTCAAGAACGATGGAT
ACGAGGGAATCTTCTCACCGAAGTCGCGTGCTAAGACTATGTCCGAGCTGGAGAGGAAGTACGTCGATGG
CTGTGCGATATTCTTCAGGGCGTCCAAGTTTACGCTGATCAAGGAATCACTGATCGAGTTCAATCAGCTG
GCAATGGCCAATGCCGAGGGCTCCGACAACATGCTGAACCGCGTAATGCCTAAGGATAACATCGGTCTGG
CCGCACTGCTCAAGGTGAAGGAGAACGCATGGGAGCCGATGTCCGAGGTGACGCAGATCTCGCAGCCGCT
GCTCGTCTGCACGGCGCACATACACTGGGACCCTGAGTTCTGCGACGTCAAGCTCATCCAGACGATGATG
CTTAGCAATGAGTTGAAGACGATCATCGACGAGGCGAGCCACAGTTTCCGACCTGGTCACAAGAACGACT
CCAATGCTGTCCAGCTGCTGCTGTGCGGTGACTTCAACTCGCTACCCGATTCAGGCGTTGTGGAGTTTCT
CGGCAAGGGCCGCGTTTCCATGGATCATTTGGACTTCAAGGACATGGGCTACAAGTCCTGCCTGCAGCGG
CTGCTCTCGAACGACACCAACGAGTTTACGCACTCGTTCAAGCTAGCCTCCGCCTACAACGAGGACATCA
TGCCGCACACCAACTATACGTTCGATTTTAAGGGCATCATCGACTACATTTTCTACACGAAGACGGGCAT
GGTGCCGCTGGGCCTGCTGGGTCCTGTCTCCAATGATTGGCTGCGCGAGAATAAGGTTGTTGGATGCCCA
CATCCGCATATACCCTCTGATCACTTCCCACTGCTGGTCGAGCTAGAGCTGATGCATACGGCTAGCCAAC
AGGCGCCTCCTAACGGGCTGATCAATCGCCGGTAATCTAGAGGGCCCGCGGTTCGAAGGTAAGCCTATCC
CTAACCCTCTCCTCGGTCTCGATTCTACGCGTACCGGTCATCATCACCATCACCATTGAGTTTAAACCCG
CTGATCAGCCTCGACTGTGCCTTCTAAGGCCTGAGCTCGCTGATCAGCCTCGATCGAGGATCCAGACATG
ATAAGATACATTGATGAGTTTGGACAAACCACAACTAGAATGCAGTGAAAAAAATGCTTTATTTGTGAAA
TTTGTGATGCTATTGCTTTATTTGTAACCATTATAAGCTGCAATAAACAAGTTAACAACAACAATTGCAT
TCATTTTATGTTTCAGGTTCAGGGGGAGGTGTGGGAGGTTTTTTAAAGCAAGTAAAACCTCTACAAATGT
GGTATGGCTGATTATGATCAGTCGACCGATGCCCTTGAGAGCCTTCAACCCAGTCAGCTCCTTCCGGTGG
GCGCGGGGCATGACTATCGTCGCCGCACTTATGACTGTCTTCTTTATCATGCAACTCGTAGGACAGGTGC
CGGCAGCGCTCTGGGTCATTTTCGGCGAGGACCGCTTTCGCTGGAGCGCGACGATGATCGGCCTGTCGCT
TGCGGTATTCGGAATCTTGCACGCCCTCGCTCAAGCCTTCGTCACTGGTCCCGCCACCAAACGTTTCGGC
GAGAAGCAGGCCATTATCGCCGGCATGGCGGCCGACGCGCTGGGCTACGTCTTGCTGGCGTTCGCGACGC
GAGGCTGGATGGCCTTCCCCATTATGATTCTTCTCGCTTCCGGCGGCATCGGGATGCCCGCGTTGCAGGC
CATGCTGTCCAGGCAGGTAGATGACGACCATCAGGGACAGCTTCAAGGATCGCTCGCGGCTCTTACCAGC
CAGCAAAAGGCCAGGAACCGTAAAAAGGCCGCGTTGCTGGCGTTTTTCCATAGGCTCCGCCCCCCTGACG
AGCATCACAAAAATCGACGCTCAAGTCAGAGGTGGCGAAACCCGACAGGACTATAAAGATACCAGGCGTT
TCCCCCTGGAAGCTCCCTCGTGCGCTCTCCTGTTCCGACCCTGCCGCTTACCGGATACCTGTCCGCCTTT
CTCCCTTCGGGAAGCGTGGCGCTTTCTCAATGCTCACGCTGTAGGTATCTCAGTTCGGTGTAGGTCGTTC
GCTCCAAGCTGGGCTGTGTGCACGAACCCCCCGTTCAGCCCGACCGCTGCGCCTTATCCGGTAACTATCG
TCTTGAGTCCAACCCGGTAAGACACGACTTATCGCCACTGGCAGCAGCCACTGGTAACAGGATTAGCAGA
GCGAGGTATGTAGGCGGTGCTACAGAGTTCTTGAAGTGGTGGCCTAACTACGGCTACACTAGAAGGACAG
TATTTGGTATCTGCGCTCTGCTGAAGCCAGTTACCTTCGGAAAAAGAGTTGGTAGCTCTTGATCCGGCAA
ACAAACCACCGCTGGTAGCGGTGGTTTTTTTGTTTGCAAGCAGCAGATTACGCGCAGAAAAAAAGGATCT
CAAGAAGATCCTTTGATCTTTTCTACGGGGTCTGACGCTCAGTGGAACGAAAACTCACGTTAAGGGATTT
TGGTCATGAGATTATCAAAAAGGATCTTCACCTAGATCCTTTTAAATTAAAAATGAAGTTTTAAATCAAT
CTAAAGTATATATGAGTAAACTTGGTCTGACAGTTACCAATGCTTAATCAGTGAGGCACCTATCTCAGCG
ATCTGTCTATTTCGTTCATCCATAGTTGCCTGACTCCCCGTCGTGTAGATAACTACGATACGGGAGGGCT
TACCATCTGGCCCCAGTGCTGCAATGATACCGCGAGACCCACGCTCACCGGCTCCAGATTTATCAGCAAT
AAACCAGCCAGCCGGAAGGGCCGAGCGCAGAAGTGGTCCTGCAACTTTATCCGCCTCCATCCAGTCTATT
AATTGTTGCCGGGAAGCTAGAGTAAGTAGTTCGCCAGTTAATAGTTTGCGCAACGTTGTTGCCATTGCTG
CAGGCATCGTGGTGTCACGCTCGTCGTTTGGTATGGCTTCATTCAGCTCCGGTTCCCAACGATCAAGGCG
AGTTACATGATCCCCCATGTTGTGCAAAAAAGCGGTTAGCTCCTTCGGTCCTCCGATCGTTGTCAGAAGT
AAGTTGGCCGCAGTGTTATCACTCATGGTTATGGCAGCACTGCATAATTCTCTTACTGTCATGCCATCCG
TAAGATGCTTTTCTGTGACTGGTGAGTACTCAACCAAGTCATTCTGAGAATAGTGTATGCGGCGACCGAG
TTGCTCTTGCCCGGCGTCAACACGGGATAATACCGCGCCACATAGCAGAACTTTAAAAGTGCTCATCATT
GGAAAACGTTCTTCGGGGCGAAAACTCTCAAGGATCTTACCGCTGTTGAGATCCAGTTCGATGTAACCCA
CTCGTGCACCCAACTGATCTTCAGCATCTTTTACTTTCACCAGCGTTTCTGGGTGAGCAAAAACAGGAAG
GCAAAATGCCGCAAAAAAGGGAATAAGGGCGACACGGAAATGTTGAATACTCATACTCTTCCTTTTTCAA
TATTATTGAAGCATTTATCAGGGTTATTGTCTCATGAGCGGATACATATTTGAATGTATTTAGAAAAATA
AACAAATAGGGGTTCCGCGCACATTTCCCCGAAAAGTGCCACCTGACGTCTAAGAAACCATTATTATCAT
GACATTAACCTATAAAAATAGGCGTATCACGAGGCCCTTTCGT
